>Addgene plasmid #238943 | pLEX.(Cyto)iGlucoSnFR.H66A.L276V-mRuby2 | addgene full sequence | sequence record 472700 | Addgene NGS Result
TTGAGATCCTTTTTTTCTGCGCGTAATCTGCTGCTTGCAAACAAAAAAACCACCGCTACCAGCGGTGGTT
TGTTTGCCGGATCAAGAGCTACCAACTCTTTTTCCGAAGGTAACTGGCTTCAGCAGAGCGCAGATACCAA
ATACTGTTCTTCTAGTGTAGCCGTAGTTAGGCCACCACTTCAAGAACTCTGTAGCACCGCCTACATACCT
CGCTCTGCTAATCCTGTTACCAGTGGCTGCTGCCAGTGGCGATAAGTCGTGTCTTACCGGGTTGGACTCA
AGACGATAGTTACCGGATAAGGCGCAGCGGTCGGGCTGAACGGGGGGTTCGTGCACACAGCCCAGCTTGG
AGCGAACGACCTACACCGAACTGAGATACCTACAGCGTGAGCTATGAGAAAGCGCCACGCTTCCCGAAGG
GAGAAAGGCGGACAGGTATCCGGTAAGCGGCAGGGTCGGAACAGGAGAGCGCACGAGGGAGCTTCCAGGG
GGAAACGCCTGGTATCTTTATAGTCCTGTCGGGTTTCGCCACCTCTGACTTGAGCGTCGATTTTTGTGAT
GCTCGTCAGGGGGGCGGAGCCTATGGAAAAACGCCAGCAACGCGGCCTTTTTACGGTTCCTGGCCTTTTG
CTGGCCTTTTGCTCACATGTTCTTTCCTGCGTTATCCCCTGATTCTGTGGATAACCGTATTACCGCCTTT
GAGTGAGCTGATACCGCTCGCCGCAGCCGAACGACCGAGCGCAGCGAGTCAGTGAGCGAGGAAGCGGAAG
AGCGCCCAATACGCAAACCGCCTCTCCCCGCGCGTTGGCCGATTCATTAATGCAGCTGGCACGACAGGTT
TCCCGACTGGAAAGCGGGCAGTGAGCGCAACGCAATTAATGTGAGTTAGCTCACTCATTAGGCACCCCAG
GCTTTACACTTTATGCTTCCGGCTCGTATGTTGTGTGGAATTGTGAGCGGATAACAATTTCACACAGGAA
ACAGCTATGACCATGATTACGCCAAGCTCTAGCTAGAGGTCGACGGTATACAGACATGATAAGATACATT
GATGAGTTTGGACAAACCACAACTAGAATGCAGTGAAAAAAATGCTTTATTTGTGAAATTTGTGATGCTA
TTGCTTTATTTGTAACCATTATAAGCTGCAATAAACAAGTTGGGGTGGGCGAAGAACTCCAGCATGAGAT
CCCCGCGCTGGAGGATCATCCAGCCGGCGTCCCGGAAAACGATTCCGAAGCCCAACCTTTCATAGAAGGC
GGCGGTGGAATCGAAATCTCGTAGCACGTGCTATTCCTTTGCCCTCGGACGAGTGCTGGGGCGTCGGTTT
CCACTATCGGCGAGTACTTCTACACAGCCATCGGTCCAGACGGCCGCGCTTCTGCGGGCGATTTGTGTAC
GCCCGACAGTCCCGGCTCCGGATCGGACGATTGCGTCGCATCGACCCTGCGCCCAAGCTGCATCATCGAA
ATTGCCGTCAACCAAGCTCTGATAGAGTTGGTCAAGACCAATGCGGAGCATATACGCCCGGAGCCGCGGC
GATCCTGCAAGCTCCGGATGCCTCCGCTCGAAGTAGCGCGTCTGCTGCTCCATACAAGCCAACCACGGCC
TCCAGAAGAAGATGTTGGCGACCTCGTATTGGGAATCCCCGAACATCGCCTCGCTCCAGTCAATGACCGC
TGTTATGCGGCCATTGTCCGTCAGGACATTGTTGGAGCCGAAATCCGCGTGCACGAGGTGCCGGACTTCG
GGGCAGTCCTCGGCCCAAAGCATCAGCTCATCGAGAGCCTGCGCGACGGACGCACTGACGGTGTCGTCCA
TCACAGTTTGCCAGTGATACACATGGGGATCAGCAATCGCGCATATGAAATCACGCCATGTAGTGTATTG
ACCGATTCCTTGCGGTCCGAATGGGCCGAACCCGCTCGTCTGGCTAAGATCGGCCGCAGCGATCGCATCC
ATGGCCTCCGCGACCGGCTGCAGAACAGCGGGCAGTTCGGTTTCAGGCAGGTCTTGCAACGTGACACCCT
GTGCACGGCGGGAGATGCAATAGGTCAGGCTCTCGCTGAATTCCCCAATGTCAAGCACTTCCGGAATCGG
GAGCGCGGCCGATGCAAAGTGCCGATAAACATAACGATCTTTGTAGAAACCATCGGCGCAGCTATTTACC
CGCAGGACATATCCACGCCCTCCTACATCGAAGCTGAAAGCACGAGATTCTTCGCCCTCCGAGAGCTGCA
TCAGGTCGGAGACGCTGTCGAACTTTTCGATCAGAAACTTCTCGACAGACGTCGCGGTGAGTTCAGGCTT
TTTCATCACGTGCTGATCAGATCCGAAAATGGATATACAAGCTCCCGGGAGCTTTTTGCAAAAGCCTAGG
CCTCCAAAAAAGCCTCCTCACTACTTCTGGAATAGCTCAGAGGCAGAGGCGGCCTCGGCCTCTGCATAAA
TAAAAAAAATTAGTCAGCCATGGGGCGGAGAATGGGCGGAACTGGGCGGAGTTAGGGGCGGGATGGGCGG
AGTTAGGGGCGGGACTATGGTTGCTGACTAATTGAGATGCATGCTTTGCATACTTCTGCCTGCTGGGGAG
CCTGGGGACTTTCCACACCTGGTTGCTGACTAATTGAGATGCATGCTTTGCATACTTCTGCCTGCTGGGG
AGCCTGGGGACTTTCCACACCCTAACTGACACACATTCCACAGAATTAATTCGCGTTAAATTTTTGTTAA
ATCAGCTCATTTTTTAACCAATAGGCCGAAATCGGCAAAATCCCTTATAAATCAAAAGAATAGACCGAGA
TAGGGT
[37 nt withheld, positions 2807-2843]
AAAGAACGTGGACTCCAACGTCAAAGG
[49 nt withheld, positions 2871-2919]
T
[91 nt withheld, positions 2921-3011]
G
[124 nt withheld, positions 3013-3136]
GGGGATACCCCCTAGAGCCCCAGCTGGTTCTTTCCGCCTCAGAAGCCATAGAGCCCACCGCATCCCCAGC
ATGCCTGCTATTGTCTTCCCAATCCTCCCCCTTGCTGTCCTGCCCCACCCCACCCCCCAGAATAGAATGA
CACCTACTCAGACAATGCGATGCAATTTCCTCATTTTATTAGGAAAGGACAGTGGGAGTGGCACCTTCCA
GGGTCAAGGAAGGCACGGGGGAGGGGCAAACAACAGATGGCTGGCAACTAGAAGGCACAGTCGAGGCTGA
TCAGCGGGTTTAAACAATGTCAAGGCCTCTCACTCTCTGATATTCATTTCTTTGCAAGTTATAAATACTG
AATAATAAGATGACATGAACTACTACTGCTAGAGATTTTCCACACTGACTAAAAGGGTCTGAGGGATCTC
TAGTTACCAGAGTCACACAACAGACGGGCACACACTACTTGAAGCACTCAAGGCAAGCTTTATTGAGGCT
TAAGCAGTGGGTTCCCTAGTTAGCCAGAGAGCTCCCAGGCTCAGATCTGGTCTAACCAGAGAGACCCAGT
ACAAGCAAAAAGCAGATCTTGTCTTCGTTGGGAGTGAATTAGCCCTTCCAGTCCCCTCTTTTCTTTTAAA
AAGTGGCTAAGATCTACAGCTGCCTTGTAAGTCATTGGTCTTAAAGGTACCTGAGGTGTGACTGGAAAAC
CCACCTCCTCCTCCTCTTGTGCTTCTAGCCAGGCACAATCAGCATTGGTAGCTGCTGTATTGCTACTTGT
GATTGCTCCATGTTTTTCTAGGTCTCGACTGCAGAATTAATTCCAGGCGGGGAGGCGGCCCAAAGGGAGA
TCCGACTCGTCTGAGGGCGAAGGCGAAGACGCGGAAGAGGCCGCAGAGCCGGCAGCAGGCCGCGGGAAGG
AAGGTCCGCTGGATTGAGGGCCGAAGGGACGTAGCAGAAGGACGTCCCGCGCAGAATCCAGGTGGCAACA
CAGGCGAGCAGCCATGGAAAGGACGTCAGCTTCCCCGACAACACCACGGAATTGTCAGTGCCCAACAGCC
GAGCCCCTGTCCAGCAGCGGGCAAGGCAGGCGGCGATGAGTTCCGCCGTGGCAATAGGGAGGGGGAAAGC
GAAAGTCCCGGAAAGGAGCTGACAGGTGGTGGCAATGCCCCAACCAGTGGGGGTTGCGTCAGCAAACACA
GTGCACACCACGCCACGTTGCCTGACAACGGGCCACAACTCCTCATAAAGAGACAGCAACCAGGATTTAT
ACAAGGAGGAGAAAATGAAAGCCATACGGGAAGCAATAGCATGATACAAAGGCATTAAAGCAGCGTATCC
ACATAGCGTAAAAGGAGCAACATAGTTAAGAATACCAGTCAATCTTTCACAAATTTTGTAATCCAGAGGT
TGATTGTTAACTCAGGCACCGGGCTTGCGGGTCATGCACCAGGTGCGCGGTCCTTCGGGCACCTCGACGT
CGGCGGTGACGGTGAAGCCGAGCCGCTCGTAGAAGGGGAGGTTGCGGGGCGCGGAGGTCTCCAGGAAGGC
GGGCACCCCAGCGCGCTCGGCCGCCTCCACTCCGGGGAGCACGACGGCGCTGCCCAGACCCTTGCCCTGG
TGGTCGGGCGAGACGCCGACGGTGGCCAGGAACCACGCGGGCTCCTTGGGCCGGTGCGGCGCCAGGAGGC
CTTCCATCTGTTGCTGCGCGGCCAGCCGGGAACCGCTCAACTCGGCCATGCGCGAGCCGATCTCGGCGAA
CACCGCCCCCGCTTCGACGCTCTCCGGCGTGGTCCAGACCGCCACCGCGGCGCCGTCGTCCGCGACCCAC
ACCTTGCCGATGTCGAGCCCGACGCGCGTGAGGAAGAGTTCTTGCAGCTCGGTGACCCGCTCGATGTGGC
GGTCCGGGTCGACGGTGTGGCGCGTGGCGGGGTAGTCGGCGAACGCGGCGGCGAGGGTGCGTACGGCCCG
GGGGACGTCGTCGCGGGTGGCGAGGCGCACCGTGGGCTTGTACTCGGTGGCCATGGTATTATCGTGTTTT
TCAAAGGAAAACCACGTCCCCGTGGTTCGGGGGGCCTAGACGTTTTTTTAACCTCGACTAAACACATGTA
AAGCATGTGCACCGAGGCCCCAGATCAGATCCCATACAATGGGGTACCTTCTGGGCATCCTTCAGCCCCT
TGTTGAATACGCTTGAGGAGAGCCATTTGACTCTTTCCACAACTATCCAACTCACAACGTGGCACTGGGG
TTGTGCCGCCTTTGCAGGTGTATCTTATACACGTGGCTTTTGGCCGCAGAGGCACCTGTCGCCAGGTGGG
GGGTTCCGCTGCCTGCAAAGGGTCGCTACAGACGTTGTTTGTCTTCAAGAAGCTTCCAGAGGAACTGCTT
CCTTCACGACATTCAACAGACCTTGCATTCCTTTGGCGAGAGGGGAAAGACCCCTAGGAATGCTCGTCAA
GAAGACAGGGCCAGGTTTCCGGGCCCTCACATTGCCAAAAGACGGCAATATGGTGGAAAATAACATATAG
ACAAACGCACACCGGCCTTATTCCAAGCGGCTTCGGCCAGTAACGTTAGGGGGGGGGGAGGGAGAGGGGC
GACCGGTGGCCAGACGCGTCGGGCCCTCTAGACTCGAGTCAGCTGCCCACCTCGTTCTCGCAGTAGAACT
TGTACAGCTCGTCCATCCCACCACCAAGCCCGGCGAACTTGGCAACTGCGTGTTCGCGTTGTACTACGAA
CATTTCATTGTCACTTTCCTCTAACCTTTCCAGGCGGTGATCAACGGCATGGATACCGGGCATCTTGATG
TTCCCGACGGTCTTTTTTGACCTGTAAGTTGTTACGAAAGAGCAAGACAGATGGCCACCACCATCAACTT
TCAGTGCCATATGAGTGTATCCCCTCAGACCACCATCTGCTGGATACATCATCTCTGTATTAGGCTCCCA
ACCCTTGGTCTTCTTCTGCATCACGGGACCATTGGAGGGAAAGTTTACCCCTCTGACTTGGACGTGGTAA
ACGAGACAGCCATCCTCAAGGCTGGTGTCCTGCATGACGGTGACGACTCCACCATCTTCGTATCTCGTAA
CTCTTTCCCAAGTAAAACCCTCAGGAAAGGACTGTTTAAAGAAATCAGGAATGCCTTTCGGGTACTTGAT
AAAAGTACGGCTGCCATACATGAACGACGTGGCAAGAATGTCAAAGGCAAATGGCAGGGGTCCTCCCTCG
ATGACTTTGATCCTCATGGTTTGAGTTCCCATGTACGGATTGCCTTCTCCTTCACCTGTGCATTTGAATT
GGTGGCCGTTGACCGAACCTTCCATGACCACCTTCATACGCATATTTTCCTTGATCAGCTCTTCGCCCTT
AGACACCATACGCTCCTGCGTGTCCTGGCCCACAGCATTCAGATCCTCTTCTGAGATGAGTTTTTGTTCG
TCGACCTGCAGCTGGCCCAGGCGGCCCAGGCCCACCTGATCGGCAATGGCCTGGGCGGCGTTGGCGGCGG
CCTGCGGGTTGCGGGTTTGCAGAAAAATTTCCATCACGGTGCCAAACTGGCTCATAAAGCTTTCCGGGGC
CACGGCGCCATGCACCAGGCTGCCCACAATGCGGTTGCTGCGCCAATCGCGCATGGCGCTCTGGCCATAG
GCGTTGGGGTTGTTAAAGTTGTACTCCAGCTTATGCCCCAGGATGTTGCCGTCCTCCTTGAAGTCGATGC
CCTTCAGCTCGATGCGGTTCACCAGGGTGTCGCCCTCGAACTTCACCTCGGCGCGGGTCTTGTAGTTGCC
GTCGTCCTTGAAGAAGATGGTGCGCTCCTGGATGTAGCCTTCGGGCATGGCGGACTTGAAGAAGTCGTGC
TGCTTCATGTGGTCGGGGTAGCGGCTGAAGCACTGCACGCCGTAGGTCAGGGTGGTCACGAGGGTGGGCC
AGGGCACGGGCAGCTTGCCGGTGGTGCAGATGAACTTCAGGGTCAGCTTGCCGTAGGTGGCATCGCCCTC
ACCCTCGCCGGACACGCTGAACTTGTGGCCGTTTACGTCGCCGTCCAGCTCGACCAGGATGGGCACCACC
CCGGTGAACAGCTCCTCGCCCTTGCTCACCATGCTCCCTCCGGTACCGCCCTTGTACAGCTCGTCCATGC
CGAGAGTGATCCCGGCGGCGGTCACGAACTCCAGCAGGACCATGTGATCGCGCTTCTCGTTGGGGTCTTT
CGAAAGTTTGGACTGGGTGCTCAGGTAGTGGTTGTCGGGCAGCAGCACGGGGCCGTCGCCGATGGGGGTG
TTCTGCTGGTAGTGGTAGGCGAGCTGCACGCCGCCGTCCTCGATGTTGTGGCGGATCTTGAAGTTCGCCT
TGATGCCGTTCCTCTGCTTGTCGGCCATGATATAGACGTTGTGGCTGGCGGGATATTTGCTCGGATCGCT
ATCCAGGCGGGCGGCAATGCTGCCTTTCAGCGGGTTAAAGGTATCCTGGCCTTCTTTGCTGCCCACCAGG
CGCAGCCAGTTAATGGCGTTCTGGCGGTTTTTGGCGCCTTTCGGCAGGCCAAAGCTATCGCTCACCATCA
TAAACACGCCCTGGGTGCCCGGGCTCGGGGCCCAGGCAAAATCGGTGCCCGGTTTCAGTTTCAGGGTGGT
GGTCATATAGCCGGCGGCCCAATCGCCCATCACGTTAAAGGCGGCTTTGCCCTGCACCACGCGATCCACG
GCCTGCTGCCAGCTCAGGCCGGCGGCATCTTTGTTGGCGCAATCCAGCACGCGGCCAAACACTTCCCAGG
CGCGCACGGCTTTCGGATCGGTAAATTTCAGTTTGCCGTTCCACAGGTTGTTCCAATCATCCGGGCCCAG
CACAGCCAGGGCCACGCTTTCCCACAGATGCTGCTGGGTCCAGTTTTCGCCCAGGGCCAGCGGGGCTTCC
AGGCCTTTCTGTTTCAGGGTCTGGCAGGTGGCCAGAAATTCATCCCAGGTGCGCGGCGGGTTCACGCCCC
ATTCTTTCAGTTTGGCCGGCAGATACCACATCACGTTGCTGCGATGAATGTTCACCGGCACGCTCCAAAT
GCCGCCTTTATAGCTAATCAGATCAATCAGGCCTTTCGGAAAGGCTTGCAGCCAGCCTTCCTGGCGAAAC
AGGGCGCTCAGGTCTTCCATGCGGTTGGCCACCACCCAGGTGCCAATCAGTTCCATGCCGGCTGCCACCT
GAAAGGTATCCGGCGGATCGCCGCCCAGCATGCGGGTTTTCAGCACGGCGCGGGCGTTCACGCCGGCGCC
GCCGGTCACGGTGGCGTTAATCACCTCCACGCCCGGATATTTCTGTTTATACAGGCGAATCAGGGCTTCC
AGGGCCGGGCCTTCATCGCCGGCCCACCAGCTAAAAATTTCCAGTTTAGATCTGTCACCCATGGATCCTC
TAGTAGAGTCGGTGTCTTCTATGGAGGTCAAAACAGCGTGGATGGCGTCTCCAGGCGATCTGACGGTTCA
CTAAACGAGCTCTGCTTATATAGACCTCCCACCGTACACGCCTACCGCCCATTTGCGTCAATGGGGCGGA
GTTGTTACGACATTTTGGAAAGTCCCGTTGATTTTGGTGCCAAAACAAACTCCCATTGACGTCAATGGGG
TGGAGACTTGGAAATCCCCGTGAGTCAAACCGCTATCCACGCCCATTGATGTACTGCCAAAACCGCATCA
CCATGGTAATAGCGATGACTAATACGTAGATGTACTGCCAAGTAGGAAAGTCCCATAAGGTCATGTACTG
GGCATAATGCCAGGCGGGCCATTTACCGTCATTGACGTCAATAGGGGGCGTACTTGGCATATGATACACT
TGATGTACTGCCAAGTGGGCAGTTTACCGTAAATACTCCACCCATTGACGTCAATGGAAAGTCCCTATTG
GCGTTACTATGGGAACATACGTCATTATTGACGTCAATGGGCGGGGGTCGTTGGGCGGTCAGCCAGGCGG
GCCATTTACCGTAAGTTATGTAACGCGGAACTCCATATATGGGCTATGAACTAATGACCCCGTAATTGAT
TACTATTAATAACTAATGCATGGCGGTAATACGTCTAGAACCTCGGACCTGCAGCACGTGTTGACAATTA
ATCATCGGCATAGTATATCGGCATAGTATAATACGACTCACTATAGGAGGGCCACCATGGCCAAGTTGAC
CAGTGCCGTTCCGGTGCTCACCGCGCGCGACGTCGCCGGAGCGGTCGAGTTCTGGACCGACCGGCTCGGG
TTCTCCCGGGACTTCGTGGAGGACGACTTCGCCGGTGTGGTCCGGGACGACGTGACCCTGTTCATCAGCG
CGGTCCAGGACCAGGTGGTGCCGGACAACACCCTGGCCTGGGTGTGGGTGCGCGGCCTGGACGAGCTGTA
CGCCGAGTGGTCGGAGGTCGTGTCCACGAACTTCCGGGACGCCTCCGGGCCGGCCATGACCGAGATCGGC
GAGCAGCCGTGGGGGCGGGAGTTCGCCCTGCGCGACCCGGCCGGCAACTGCGTGCACTTCGTGGCCGAGG
AGCAGGACTGATTCCGGACTAGAGCGGGCCCGGTACTAACCAAACTGGATCTCTGCTGTCCCTGTAATAA
ACCCGAAAATTTTGAATTTTTGTAATTTGTTTTTGTAATTCTTTAGTTTGTATGTCTGTTGCTATTATGT
CTACTATTCTTTCCCCTGCACTGTACCCCCCAATCCCCCCTTTTCTTTTAAAATTGTGGATGAATACTGC
CATTTGTCTGCAGAATTGGCGCACGCAGTGCCGATCCGTTCACTAATCGAATGGATCTGTCTCTGTCTCT
CTCTCCACCTTCTTCTTCTATTCCTTCGGGCCTGTCGGGTCCCCTCGGGGTTGGGAGGTGGGTCTGAAAC
GATAATGGTGAATATCCCTGCCTAACTCTATTCACTATAGAAAGTACAGCAAAAACTATTCTTAAACCTA
CCAAGCCTCCTACTATCATTATGAATAATTTTATATACCACAGCCAATTTGTTATGTTAAACCAATTCCA
CAAACTTGCCCATTTATCTAATTCCAATAATTCTTGTTCATTCTTTTCTTGCTGGTTTTGCGATTCTTCA
ATTAAGGAGTGTATTAAGCTTGTGTAATTGTTAATTTCTCTGTCCCACTCCATCCAGGTCGTGTGATTCC
AAATCTGTTCCAGAGATTTATTACTCCAACTAGCATTCCAAGGCACAGCAGTGGTGCAAATGAGTTTTCC
AGAGCAACCCCAAATCCCCAGGAGCTGTTGATCCTTTAGGTATCTTTCCACAGCCAGGATTCTTGCCTGG
AGCTGCTTGATGCCCCAGACTGTGAGTTGCAACAGATGCTGTTGCGCCTCAATAGCCCTCAGCAAATTGT
TCTGCTGCTGCACTATACCAGACAATAATTGTCTGGCCTGTACCGTCAGCGTCATTGACGCTGCGCCCAT
AGTGCTTCCTGCTGCTCCCAAGAACCCAAGGAACAAAGCTCCTATTCCCACTGCTCTTTTTTCTCTCTGC
ACCACTCTTCTCTTTGCCTTGGTGGGTGCTACTCCTAATGGTTCAATTTTTACTACTTTATATTTATATA
ATTCACTTCTCCAATTGTCCCTCATATCTCCTCCTCCAGGTCTGAAGATCAGCGGCCGGCCGCTTGCTGT
GCGGTGGTCTTACTTTTGTTTTGCTCTTCCTCTATCTTGTCTAAAGCTTCCTTGGTGTCTTTTATCTCTA
TCCTTTGATGCACACAATAGAGGGTTGCTACTGTATTATATAATGATCTAAGTTCTTCTGATCCTGTCTG
AAGGGATGGTTGTAGCTGTCCCAGTATTTGTCTACAGCCTTCTGATGTTTCTAACAGGCCAGGATTAACT
GCGAATCGTTCTAGCTCCCTGCTTGCCCATACTATATGTTTTAATTTATATTTTTTCTTTCCCCCTGGCC
TTAACCGAATTTTTTCCCATCGCGATCTAATTCTCCCCCGCTTAATACTGACGCTCTCGCACCCATCTCT
CTCCTTCTAGCCTCCGCTAGTCAAAATTTTTGGCGTACTCACCAGTCGCCGCCCCTCGCCTCTTGCCGTG
CGCGCTTCAGCAAGCCGAGTCCTGCGTCGAGAGAGCTCCTCTGGTTTCCCTTTCGCTTTCAAGTCCCTGT
TCGGGCGCCACTGCTAGAGATTTTCCACACTGACTAAAAGGGTCTGAGGGATCTCTAGTTACCAGAGTCA
CACAACAGACGGGCACACACTACTTGAAGCACTCAAGGCAAGCTTTATTGAGGCTTAAGCAGTGGGTTCC
CTAGTTAGCCAGAGAGCTCCCAGGCTCAGATCTGGTCTAACCAGAGAGACCCAGTACAGGCAAAAAGCAG
CTGCTTATATGCAGGATCTGAGGGCTCGCCACTCCCCAGTCCCGCCCAGGCCACGCCTCCCTGGAAAGTC
CCCAGCGGAAAGTCCCTTGTAGCAAGCTCGATATCAGCAGTTCTTGAAGTACTCCGGATGCAGCTCTCGG
GCCACGTGATGAAATGCTAGGCGGCTGTCAAACCTCCACTCTAACACTTCTCTCTCCGGGTCATCCATCC
CATGCAGGCTCACAGGGTGTAACAAGCTGGTGTTCTCTCCTTTATTGGCCTCTTCTACCTTATCTGGCTC
AACTGGTACTAGCTTGTAGCACCATCCAAAGGTCAGTGGATATCTGACCCCTGGCCCTGGTGTGTAGTTC
TGCTAATCAGGGAAGTAGCCTTGTGTGTGGTAGATCCACAGATCAAGGATATCTTGTCTTCTTTGGGAGT
GAATTAGCCCTTCCAACTACTAAGTTTGTAGTACATATTTAACAAATACAATTTCTTTAAAATGAAAATA
ATTCAGAGGAATCACAGGTTTAGAGTAAATGAAACCACAGGTAATTGGCAGTGGTAATAGGGTATGGGGT
GGGAAGTTTGGGATGATTTTGGTTAGCTTGAGTTATCCAGTTGATCCAGACATGATAAGATACATTGATG
AGTTTGGACAAACCACAACTAGAATGCAGTGAAAAAAATGCTTTATTTGTGAAATTTGTGATGCTATTGC
TTTATTTGTAACCATTATAAGCTGCAATAAACAAGTTGATCTCCCGATCCGTCGACGTCAGGTGGCACTT
TTCGGGGAAATGTGCGCGGAACCCCTATTTGTTTATTTTTCTAAATACATTCAAATATGTATCCGCTCAT
GAGACAATAACCCTGATAAATGCTTCAATAATATTGAAAAAGGAAGAGTATGAGTATTCAACATTTCCGT
GTCGCCCTTATTCCCTTTTTTGCGGCATTTTGCCTTCCTGTTTTTGCTCACCCAGAAACGCTGGTGAAAG
TAAAAGATGCTGAAGATCAGTTGGGTGCACGAGTGGGTTACATCGAACTGGATCTCAACAGCGGTAAGAT
CCTTGAGAGTTTTCGCCCCGAAGAACGTTTTCCAATGATGAGCACTTTTAAAGTTCTGCTATGTGGCGCG
GTATTATCCCGTATTGACGCCGGGCAAGAGCAACTCGGTCGCCGCATACACTATTCTCAGAATGACTTGG
TTGAGTACTCACCAGTCACAGAAAAGCATCTTACGGATGGCATGACAGTAAGAGAATTATGCAGTGCTGC
CATAACCATGAGTGATAACACTGCGGCCAACTTACTTCTGACAACGATCGGAGGACCGAAGGAGCTAACC
GCTTTTTTGCACAACATGGGGGATCATGTAACTCGCCTTGATCGTTGGGAACCGGAGCTGAATGAAGCCA
TACCAAACGACGAGCGTGACACCACGATGCCTGTAGCAATGGCAACAACGTTGCGCAAACTATTAACTGG
CGAACTACTTACTCTAGCTTCCCGGCAACAATTAATAGACTGGATGGAGGCGGATAAAGTTGCAGGACCA
CTTCTGCGCTCGGCCCTTCCGGCTGGCTGGTTTATTGCTGATAAATCTGGAGCCGGTGAGCGTGGGTCTC
GCGGTATCATTGCAGCACTGGGGCCAGATGGTAAGCCCTCCCGTATCGTAGTTATCTACACGACGGGGAG
TCAGGCAACTATGGATGAACGAAATAGACAGATCGCTGAGATAGGTGCCTCACTGATTAAGCATTGGTAA
CTGTCAGACCAAGTTTACTCATATATACTTTAGATTGATTTAAAACTTCATTTTTAATTTAAAAGGATCT
AGGTGAAGATCCTTTTTGATAATCTCATGACCAAAATCCCTTAACGTGAGTTTTCGTTCCACTGAGCGTC
AGACCCCGTAGAAAAGATCAAAGGATCTTC
Features (pLannotate 1.2.2; 34 found; start..end, strand, type, name):
      1..589     +  rep_origin     ori: high-copy-number ColE1/pMB1/pBR322/pUC origin of replication
    772..864     +  CDS            lacI (fragment): lac repressor; lacI; The lac repressor binds to the lac operator to inhibit transcription in E. coli. This inhibition can be relieved by adding lactose or isopropyl-β-D-thiogalactopyranoside (IPTG).
    877..898     +  protein_bind   CAP binding site: CAP binding activates transcription in the presence of cAMP. E. coli catabolite activator protein
    913..943     +  promoter       lac promoter: promoter for the E. coli lac operon
    947..969     +  protein_bind   lac operator (fragment): The lac repressor binds to the lac operator to inhibit transcription in E. coli. This inhibition can be relieved by adding lactose or isopropyl-β-D-thiogalactopyranoside (IPTG). lac repressor encoded by lacI
   1040..1161    -  polyA_signal   SV40 poly(A) signal: SV40 polyadenylation signal
   1156..1281    -  CDS            ble (fragment): BLE_KLEPN - Experimental evidence at protein level: Swiss-Prot protein existence level 1. Binding protein with a strong affinity to the bleomycin family of antibiotics. Binds to CL990; an antimitotic-antibiotic compound. From Klebsiella pneumoniae.
   1291..2316    -  CDS            HygR: aminoglycoside phosphotransferase from E. coli; aph(4)-Ia; confers resistance to hygromycin
   2365..2694    -  promoter       SV40 promoter: SV40 enhancer and early promoter
   2708..3136    -  rep_origin     f1 ori (sequence partly withheld): f1 bacteriophage origin of replication; arrow indicates direction of (+) strand synthesis
   3157..3178    -  promoter       SV40 promoter (fragment): SV40 enhancer and early promoter
   3182..3406    -  polyA_signal   bGH poly(A) signal: bovine growth hormone polyadenylation signal
   3513..3746    -  LTR            3' LTR (ΔU3): self-inactivating 3' long terminal repeat (LTR) from HIV-1
   3748..3936    -  CDS            nef (fragment): NEF_HV1Z2 - Experimental evidence at protein level: Swiss-Prot protein existence level 1. Extracellular Nef protein targets CD4(+) T-lymphocytes for apoptosis by interacting with CXCR4 surface receptors. From Human immunodeficiency virus type 1 group M subtype D (isolate Z2/CDC-Z34) (HIV-1).
   3953..4541    -  misc_feature   WPRE: woodchuck hepatitis virus posttranscriptional regulatory element
   4548..5144    -  CDS            PuroR: puromycin N-acetyltransferase; pac from Streptomyces alboniger; confers resistance to puromycin
   5153..5725    -  misc_feature   IRES: internal ribosome entry site (IRES) of the encephalomyocarditis virus (EMCV)
   5795..6505    -  CDS            mRuby2: mRuby2 is a basic (constitutively fluorescent) red fluorescent protein published in 2012, derived from Entacmaea quadricolor. It has moderate acid sensitivity.
   6509..6532    -  CDS            PDGFRβ TM domain (fragment): transmembrane domain from platelet derived growth factor receptor beta
   6794..7516    -  CDS            cEGFP: cEGFP is a basic (constitutively fluorescent) green fluorescent protein published in 2008, derived from Aequorea victoria.
   8604..8807    -  promoter       CMV promoter: human cytomegalovirus (CMV) immediate early promoter
   8808..9111    -  enhancer       CMV enhancer: human cytomegalovirus immediate early enhancer
   9216..9263    +  promoter       EM7 promoter: synthetic bacterial promoter&nbsp
   9283..9657    +  CDS            BleoR: antibiotic-binding protein; Sh ble from Streptoalloteichus hindustanus; confers resistance to bleomycin, phleomycin, and Zeocin™
   9722..9839    -  misc_feature   cPPT/CTS: central polypurine tract and central termination sequence of HIV-1
   9889..9989    -  CDS            Rev (fragment): human immunodeficiency virus 1 (HIV-1) Rev protein; rev; enhances nuclear export of unspliced and incompletely spliced viral mRNAs
  10366..10599   -  misc_feature   RRE: The Rev response element (RRE) of HIV-1 allows for Rev-dependent mRNA export from the nucleus to the cytoplasm.
  10774..11112   -  CDS            HIV-1 gag (fragment): gag protein from human immunodeficiency virus 1; gag
  11096..11221   -  misc_feature   HIV-1 Ψ: packaging signal of human immunodeficiency virus type 1
  11268..11525   -  LTR            5' LTR (truncated): truncated 5' long terminal repeat (LTR) from HIV-1
  11573..11902   -  CDS            nef (fragment): NEF_HV1BR - Experimental evidence at protein level: Swiss-Prot protein existence level 1. Extracellular Nef protein targets CD4(+) T-lymphocytes for apoptosis by interacting with CXCR4 surface receptors (PubMed:14990729). From Human immunodeficiency virus type 1 group M subtype B (isolate BRU/LAI) (HIV-1).
  12069..12203   -  polyA_signal   SV40 poly(A) signal: SV40 polyadenylation signal
  12251..12355   +  promoter       AmpR promoter: bla
  12356..13216   +  CDS            AmpR: β-lactamase; bla; confers resistance to ampicillin, carbenicillin, and related antibiotics
