[The description below was written by a language model from this plasmid's Addgene catalogue record and pLannotate feature annotations shown in this document.]
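Description:
pLEX.(Cyto)iGlucoSnFR.H66A.L276V-mRuby2 is a lentiviral mammalian expression plasmid of about 13.4 kb built on the pLEX backbone. It delivers a cytosolic, high-sensitivity green fluorescent glucose sensor fused to the red fluorescent protein mRuby2. It is propagated in E. coli through a high-copy ColE1/pUC-type origin with ampicillin resistance. The backbone also carries an f1 origin, an EM7-driven bleomycin/Zeocin resistance gene, and an SV40 promoter–hygromycin resistance cassette lying outside the viral region.

The transfer cassette is flanked by a truncated HIV-1 5′ LTR and a self-inactivating ΔU3 3′ LTR. It contains the Ψ packaging signal, a gag fragment, the RRE and the cPPT/CTS, which support packaging of the genomic RNA, Rev-dependent nuclear export and efficient transduction. Within it, the CMV enhancer/promoter drives the synthetic iGlucoSnFR insert, which appears in the feature table mainly as a GFP-derived coding segment; the glucose-binding portion is not annotated. The insert carries a C-terminal Myc–mRuby2 fusion. A very short match to the PDGFRβ transmembrane domain is annotated just upstream of mRuby2; it is only a fragment, consistent with the stated cytosolic localisation. An EMCV IRES then links puromycin N-acetyltransferase to the same transcript so that transduced cells can be selected, and a WPRE enhances expression.

The constitutive red signal from mRuby2 could plausibly serve as a reference for normalising the glucose-dependent green signal, though the record does not state this use. The plasmid name gives the sensor mutations as H66A and L276V, whereas the insert field lists L276V and K312A; the record does not resolve this discrepancy. Part of the construct derives from an earlier sensor plasmid from another laboratory.
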