Addgene plasmid #238943: pLEX.(Cyto)iGlucoSnFR.H66A.L276V-mRuby2
Purpose: Green glucose sensor with mRuby2 fusion, high sensitivity, cytosolic
Depositing lab: Paul Khavari. Depositing organization: Stanford University. Publication: Glucose modulates IRF6 transcription factor dimerization to enable epidermal differentiation. Lopez-Pajares V, Bhaduri A, Zhao Y, Gowrishankar G, Donohue LKH, Guo MG, Siprashvili Z, Miao W, Nguyen DT, Yang X, Li AM, Tung AS, Shanderson RL, Winge MCG, Meservey LM, Srinivasan S, Meyers RM, Guerrero A, Ji AL, Garcia OS, Tao S, Gambhir SS, Long JZ, Ye J, Khavari PA. Cell Stem Cell. 2025 Mar 20:S1934-5909(25)00088-8. doi: 10.1016/j.stem.2025.02.017. PubMed 40120584.
Backbone
  Vector backbone: pLEX
  Vector type: Mammalian Expression, Lentiviral
Growth in bacteria
  Bacterial resistance: Ampicillin, 100 μg/mL
  Growth temperature: 37°C
  Growth strain: NEB Stable
  Copy number: Unknown
Gene/Insert
  Gene/Insert name: iGlucoSnFR.L276V.K312A
  Species: Synthetic
  Promoter: CMV
  Tag / fusion protein: Myc-mRuby2 (C terminal on insert)
  Cloning method: Restriction Enzyme; 5′ cloning site BamHI (unknown if destroyed); 3′ cloning site XhoI (unknown if destroyed)
  Sequencing primers: 5′ AGG TCT ATA TAA GCA GAG CTC
Resource information
  A portion of this plasmid was derived from a plasmid made by: Loren Looger (Addgene plasmid #164514)
Terms and licenses: Academic/Nonprofit Terms; Industry Terms: Not Available to Industry
How to cite: pLEX.(Cyto)iGlucoSnFR.H66A.L276V-mRuby2 was a gift from Paul Khavari (Addgene plasmid # 238943 ; http://n2t.net/addgene:238943 ; RRID:Addgene_238943)
